Addgene plasmid #24418: pRosa26 R1-ccdB-R2 RexNeo PI-SceI
Depositing lab: Edward Hsiao. Depositing organization: J. David Gladstone Institutes. Publication: Constitutive Gs activation using a single-construct tetracycline-inducible expression system in embryonic stem cells and mice. Hsiao EC, Nguyen TD, Ng JK, Scott MJ, Chang WC, Zahed H, Conklin BR. Stem Cell Res Ther. 2011 Mar 4. 2(2):11. 10.1186/scrt52 PubMed 21375737.
Backbone
  Vector backbone: pRosa26-1
  Backbone manufacturer: Soriano Lab (Addgene Plasmid# 21714)
  Backbone size w/o insert (bp): 9846
  Vector type: Mouse Targeting
Growth in bacteria
  Bacterial resistance: Chloramphenicol and Ampicillin, 25 & 100 μg/mL
  Growth temperature: 37°C
  Growth strain: ccdB Survival
  Growth instructions: ccdB cells
  Copy number: Unknown
Gene/Insert
  Gene/Insert name: None (alt name: pR26 R1R2 RexNeo PI-SceI)
  Insert size (bp): 3788
  Cloning method: Restriction Enzyme
  Sequencing primers: 5′ T7; 3′ BGH-rev
Terms and licenses: Academic/Nonprofit Terms; Industry Terms: Not Available to Industry
Depositor comments: Murine Rosa26 targeting vector with R1R2 Gateway sites. Includes a ccdB cassette, Rex-Neo selection marker cassette, and DTA selection cassette. Plasmid was constructed as follows: The pRosa26-1 plasmid (Addgene plasmid number 21714) was digested at the XbaI cloning site and a PCR product containing the attR1-ccdb-attR2 sequences from pDest27 and an additional PacI site was introduced. The Rex-Neo resistance cassette from the αMHC-eGFP-Rex-Neo lentivirus plasmid was PCR-cloned into the PacI site to allow for antibiotic selection in eukaryotic cells with G418
How to cite: pRosa26 R1-ccdB-R2 RexNeo PI-SceI was a gift from Edward Hsiao (Addgene plasmid # 24418 ; http://n2t.net/addgene:24418 ; RRID:Addgene_24418)
