[The description below was written by a language model from this plasmid's Addgene catalogue record and pLannotate feature annotations shown in this document.]
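Description:
pRosa26 R1-ccdB-R2 RexNeo PI-SceI is a mouse gene-targeting vector built on the pRosa26-1 backbone and converted into a Gateway destination vector for inserting transgenes at the murine Rosa26 locus by homologous recombination in embryonic stem cells. The bacterial backbone is pBluescript-derived, with a high-copy ColE1/pUC origin, an f1 origin, ampicillin resistance, and flanking T7 and T3 promoters. Because the Gateway cassette carries the ccdB toxin gene, the plasmid has to be maintained in a ccdB-tolerant strain, under ampicillin plus chloramphenicol selection.

The payload sits between a short left homology arm of about 1.1 kb and a long right homology arm of about 4.3 kb, both from Rosa26 intron 1. According to the depositor, an attR1-ccdB-attR2 fragment amplified from pDest27 was placed at the XbaI cloning site; a small GST fragment annotated just upstream of attR1 is probably carried over from that source. The cassette contains the chloramphenicol acetyltransferase gene and ccdB. An LR reaction with an entry clone replaces both with the gene of interest, and ccdB counter-selects unrecombined plasmid. Downstream of attR2, a Rex-Neo cassette cloned into an added PacI site provides NeoR with an SV40 polyadenylation signal for G418 selection of targeted cells; the feature table does not annotate the Rex promoter itself. Outside the right arm, a PGK promoter-driven diphtheria toxin A cassette with a bGH polyadenylation signal gives negative selection against random integration. The name points to a PI-SceI site, but the record neither annotates it nor states its purpose. The associated publication used this system for single-construct tetracycline-inducible expression in embryonic stem cells and mice.
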