Features (pLannotate 1.2.2; 32 found; start..end, strand, type, name):
      6..1086    +  misc_feature   Rosa26 left arm: left homology arm from intron 1 of the mouse Rosa26 gene (Soriano, 1999)
   1087..1233    +  CDS            GST (fragment): glutathione S-transferase from Schistosoma japonicum
   1260..1384    +  protein_bind   attR1: mutant version of attR; recombination site for the Gateway® LR reaction LR Clonase™
   1409..1439    +  promoter       lac UV5 promoter: E. coli lac promoter with an "up" mutation
   1463..1492    +  promoter       cat promoter (fragment): promoter of the E. coli cat gene encoding chloramphenicol acetyltransferase
   1493..2152    +  CDS            CmR: chloramphenicol acetyltransferase; cat; confers resistance to chloramphenicol
   2331..2489    +  CDS            ccdA (fragment): CCDA_ECO57 - Also known as H, letA. Experimental evidence at protein level: Swiss-Prot protein existence level 1. Antitoxin component of a type II toxin-antitoxin (TA) system which inhibits the post-segregational killing (PSK) of plasmid-free cells, also referred to as a plasmid addiction system. Binds to and blocks the activity of CcdB; will also remove bound CcdB protein from the CcdB-GyrA complex by forming a CcdA-CcdB complex, a process termed rejuvenation. Functions as a transcriptional corepressor for the ccdAB operon, repression also requires CcdB (By similarity). From Escherichia coli
   2494..2796    +  CDS            ccdB: CCDB_ECOLI - Also known as G, letB, letD. Experimental evidence at protein level: Swiss-Prot protein existence level 1. Toxic component of a type II toxin-antitoxin (TA) system, functioning in plasmid maintainence. Responsible for the post- segregational killing (PSK) of plasmid-free cells, also referred to as a plasmid addiction system. Half-life of over 2 hours. Cell killing by CcdB is accompanied by filamentation, defects in chromosome and plasmid segregation, defects in cell division, formation of anucleate cells, decreased DNA synthesis and plasmid loss. Interferes with the activity of DN
   2840..2964    -  protein_bind   attR2: mutant version of attR; recombination site for the Gateway® LR reaction LR Clonase™
   3727..4530    +  CDS            NeoR/KanR: aminoglycoside phosphotransferase from Tn5; aph(3')-II (or nptII); confers resistance to neomycin, kanamycin, and G418 (Geneticin®)
   4537..4695    +  CDS            ble (fragment): BLE_KLEPN - Experimental evidence at protein level: Swiss-Prot protein existence level 1. Binding protein with a strong affinity to the bleomycin family of antibiotics. Binds to CL990; an antimitotic-antibiotic compound. From Klebsiella pneumoniae.
   4690..4811    +  polyA_signal   SV40 poly(A) signal: SV40 polyadenylation signal
   4832..9172    +  misc_feature   Rosa26 right arm: right homology arm from intron 1 of the mouse Rosa26 gene (Soriano, 1999)
   9185..9217    -  misc_feature   MCS (fragment): pBluescript multiple cloning site
   9222..9721    +  promoter       PGK promoter: mouse phosphoglycerate kinase 1 promoter
   9748..10320   +  CDS            DTA: diphtheria toxin fragment A; Corynebacterium diphtheriae tox
  10323..10395   +  CDS            small t antigen (fragment): SV40 (simian virus 40) small t antigen
  10397..10462   +  intron         small t intron: SV40 (simian virus 40) small t antigen intron
  10536..10760   +  polyA_signal   bGH poly(A) signal: bovine growth hormone polyadenylation signal
  10764..10785   +  promoter       SV40 promoter (fragment): SV40 enhancer and early promoter
  10789..10809   +  misc_feature   MCS (fragment): pBluescript multiple cloning site
  10867..10885   -  promoter       T3 promoter: promoter for bacteriophage T3 RNA polymerase
  10928..10950   -  protein_bind   lac operator (fragment): The lac repressor binds to the lac operator to inhibit transcription in E. coli. This inhibition can be relieved by adding lactose or isopropyl-β-D-thiogalactopyranoside (IPTG). lac repressor encoded by lacI
  10954..10984   -  promoter       lac promoter: promoter for the E. coli lac operon
  10999..11020   -  protein_bind   CAP binding site: CAP binding activates transcription in the presence of cAMP. E. coli catabolite activator protein
  11033..11125   -  CDS            lacI (fragment): lac repressor; lacI; The lac repressor binds to the lac operator to inhibit transcription in E. coli. This inhibition can be relieved by adding lactose or isopropyl-β-D-thiogalactopyranoside (IPTG).
  11308..11896   -  rep_origin     ori: high-copy-number ColE1/pMB1/pBR322/pUC origin of replication
  12067..12927   -  CDS            AmpR: β-lactamase; bla; confers resistance to ampicillin, carbenicillin, and related antibiotics
  12928..13032   -  promoter       AmpR promoter: bla
  13058..13509   -  rep_origin     f1 ori (sequence partly withheld): f1 bacteriophage origin of replication; arrow indicates direction of (+) strand synthesis
  13518..13673   -  CDS            lacZα (fragment): LacZα fragment of β-galactosidase; lacZ fragment
  13681..13699   +  promoter       T7 promoter: promoter for bacteriophage T7 RNA polymerase
>Addgene plasmid #24418 | pRosa26 R1-ccdB-R2 RexNeo PI-SceI | addgene full sequence | sequence record 210953 | Addgene NGS Result
CCACCGCGGCAGGCCCTCCGAGCGTGGTGGAGCCGTTCTGTGAGACAGCCGGGTACGAGTCGTGACGCTG
GAAGGGGCAAGCGGGTGGTGGGCAGGAATGCGGTCCGCCCTGCAGCAACCGGAGGGGGAGGGAGAAGGGA
GCGGAAAAGTCTCCACCGGACGCGGCCATGGCTCGGGGGGGGGGGGGCAGCGGAGGAGCGCTTCCGGCCG
ACGTCTCGTCGCTGATTGGCTTCTTTTCCTCCCGCCGTGTGTGAAAACACAAATGGCGTGTTTTGGTTGG
CGTAAGGCGCCTGTCAGTTAACGGCAGCCGGAGTGCGCAGCCGCCGGCAGCCTCGCTCTGCCCACTGGGT
GGGGCGGGAGGTAGGTGGGGTGAGGCGAGCTGGACGTGCGGGCGCGGTCGGCCTCTGGCGGGGCGGGGGG
GGGGAGGGAGGGTCAGCGAAAGTAGCTCGCGCGCGAGCGGCCGCCCACCCTCCCCTTCCTCTGGGGGAGT
CGTTTTACCCGCCGCCGGCCGGGCCTCGTCGTCTGATTGGCTCTCGGGGCCCAGAAAACTGGCCCTTGCC
ATTGGCTCGTGTTCGTGCAAGTTGAGTCCATCCGCCGGCCAGCGGGGGCGGCGAGGAGGCGCTCCCAGGT
TCCGGCCCTCCCCTCGGCCCCGCGCCGCAGAGTCTGGCCGCGCGCCCCTGCGCAACGTGGCAGGAAGCGC
GCGCTGGGGGCGGGGACGGGCAGTAGGGCTGAGCGGCTGCGGGGCGGGTGCAAGCACGTTTCCGACTTGA
GTTGCCTCAAGAGGGGCGTGCTGAGCCAGACCTCCATCGCGCACTCCGGGGAGTGGAGGGAAGGAGCGAG
GGCTCAGTTGGGCTGTTTTGGAGGCAGGAAGCACTTGCTCTCCCAAAGTCGCTCTGAGTTGTTATCAGTA
AGGGAGCTGCAGTGGAGTAGGCGGGGAGAAGGCCGCACCCTTCTCCGGAGGGGAGGGGAGTGTTGCAATA
CCTTTCTGGGAGTTCTCTGCTGCCTCCTGGCTTCTGAGGACCGCCCTGGGCCTGGGAGAATCCCTTCCCC
CTCTTCCCTCGTGATCTGCAACTCCAGTCTTTCTAGTGGATGCGTTCCCAAAATTAGTTTGTTTTAAAAA
ACGTATTGAAGCTATCCCACAAATTGATAAGTACTTGAAATCCAGCAAGTATATAGCATGGCCTTTGCAG
GGCTGGCAAGCCACGTTTGGTGGTGGCGACCATCCTCCAAAATCGGATCTGGTTCCGCGTTCTAGATCAA
CAAGTTTGTACAAAAAAGCTGAACGAGAAACGTAAAATGATATAAATATCAATATATTAAATTAGATTTT
GCATAAAAAACAGACTACATAATACTGTAAAACACAACATATCCAGTCACTATGGCGGCCGCATTAGGCA
CCCCAGGCTTTACACTTTATGCTTCCGGCTCGTATAATGTGTGGATTTTGAGTTAGGATCCGTCGAGATT
TTCAGGAGCTAAGGAAGCTAAAATGGAGAAAAAAATCACTGGATATACCACCGTTGATATATCCCAATGG
CATCGTAAAGAACATTTTGAGGCATTTCAGTCAGTTGCTCAATGTACCTATAACCAGACCGTTCAGCTGG
ATATTACGGCCTTTTTAAAGACCGTAAAGAAAAATAAGCACAAGTTTTATCCGGCCTTTATTCACATTCT
TGCCCGCCTGATGAATGCTCATCCGGAATTCCGTATGGCAATGAAAGACGGTGAGCTGGTGATATGGGAT
AGTGTTCACCCTTGTTACACCGTTTTCCATGAGCAAACTGAAACGTTTTCATCGCTCTGGAGTGAATACC
ACGACGATTTCCGGCAGTTTCTACACATATATTCGCAAGATGTGGCGTGTTACGGTGAAAACCTGGCCTA
TTTCCCTAAAGGGTTTATTGAGAATATGTTTTTCGTCTCAGCCAATCCCTGGGTGAGTTTCACCAGTTTT
GATTTAAACGTGGCCAATATGGACAACTTCTTCGCCCCCGTTTTCACCATGGGCAAATATTATACGCAAG
GCGACAAGGTGCTGATGCCGCTGGCGATTCAGGTTCATCATGCCGTTTGTGATGGCTTCCATGTCGGCAG
AATGCTTAATGAATTACAACAGTACTGCGATGAGTGGCAGGGCGGGGCGTAAAGATCTGGATCCGGCTTA
CTAAAAGCCAGATAACAGTATGCGTATTTGCGCGCTGATTTTTGCGGTATAAGAATATATACTGATATGT
ATACCCGAAGTATGTCAAAAAGAGGTATGCTATGAAGCAGCGTATTACAGTGACAGTTGACAGCGACAGC
TATCAGTTGCTCAAGGCATATATGATGTCAATATCTCCGGTCTGGTAAGCACAACCATGCAGAATGAAGC
CCGTCGTCTGCGTGCCGAACGCTGGAAAGCGGAAAATCAGGAAGGGATGGCTGAGGTCGCCCGGTTTATT
GAAATGAACGGCTCTTTTGCTGACGAGAACAGGGGCTGGTGAAATGCAGTTTAAGGTTTACACCTATAAA
AGAGAGAGCCGTTATCGTCTGTTTGTGGATGTACAGAGTGATATTATTGACACGCCCGGGCGACGGATGG
TGATCCCCCTGGCCAGTGCACGTCTGCTGTCAGATAAAGTCTCCCGTGAACTTTACCCGGTGGTGCATAT
CGGGGATGAAAGCTGGCGCATGATGACCACCGATATGGCCAGTGTGCCGGTCTCCGTTATCGGGGAAGAA
GTGGCTGATCTCAGCCACCGCGAAAATGACATCAAAAACGCCATTAACCTGATGTTCTGGGGAATATAAA
TGTCAGGCTCCCTTATACACAGCCAGTCTGCAGGTCGACCATAGTGACTGGATATGTTGTGTTTTACAGT
ATTATGTAGTCTGTTTTTTATGCAAAATCTAATTTAATATATTGATATTTATATCATTTTACGTTTCTCG
TTCAGCTTTCTTGTACAAAGTGGTTGATCGCGTGCATGCGACGTCATAGCTTAATTAAGGCGCGCCGATG
GACCGATTCCTCCCGATAAGTAAATTACAGAAAAGCTCAGGTTAAATGTAAGAGGATCTTAAATATTGAT
TTGGTTTTTGTCTTAATGGTGCCCGGCGTATTTATACGAACCATTAAATTTCACTAGACCGTTTGTAGTC
AGTGGTGAACGCTGCATGATCCACGCTCTCAAAGTGAGTTGTGTTGCTTTGCGGGAATCCAGCAGTCACA
TTAATGCTGGAAAAAGTTCAGGCAACTAGTGTACTTTGTAGCGGGGTCCGGGAGAGGCTGGGGTCTAGAG
TGGCGATGGGACGAAAGTGTAAAGAAAGTTTTCGGTGTGTGTGTGTGTGTGTGTGTGTGTGTGTGTGTGT
GTGTAGGTAGGTAGGTAGAAACTGCATCCTCTGCTTGTGTAAATTCGGTTACAAGTCTGTAACAGAGGTA
CTGAGATGTGACTGAGTCTCAAGGCCAGGCGATCGGGATTCTGAAGAGGCATTTGCATAACTGAGCAAGA
GTCTTTGCCCCACCCTTCCACGCCGACCCAAGACAAGGGGACAGCTCTGGGTGGGTCACCTGAAGGGCCA
GGGGCCCGCCCACATCCCCGCCCACACCCACCTTGAGCGCTTCTCATTGGGCATTCCAGCCTACCCAGCT
CGGAGTTAGTTACTCCGTAAGTGTGGCCGGAACAGAGTTCGTCCATCTAAAAAGGGAGGGGACCGGCGAA
CACATCTAGAGCCACCATGGGATCGGCCATTGAACAAGATGGATTGCACGCAGGTTCTCCGGCCGCTTGG
GTGGAGAGGCTATTCGGCTATGACTGGGCACAACAGACAATCGGCTGCTCTGATGCCGCCGTGTTCCGGC
TGTCAGCGCAGGGGCGCCCGGTTCTTTTTGTCAAGACCGACCTGTCCGGTGCCCTGAATGAACTGCAGGA
CGAGGCAGCGCGGCTATCGTGGCTGGCCACGACGGGCGTTCCTTGCGCAGCTGTGCTCGACGTTGTCACT
GAAGCGGGAAGGGACTGGCTGCTATTGGGCGAAGTGCCGGGGCAGGATCTCCTGTCATCTCACCTTGCTC
CTGCCGAGAAAGTATCCATCATGGCTGATGCAATGCGGCGGCTGCATACGCTTGATCCGGCTACCTGCCC
ATTCGACCACCAAGCGAAACATCGCATCGAGCGAGCACGTACTCGGATGGAAGCCGGTCTTGTCGATCAG
GATGATCTGGACGAAGAGCATCAGGGGCTCGCGCCAGCCGAACTGTTCGCCAGGCTCAAGGCGCGCATGC
CCGACGGCGATGATCTCGTCGTGACCCATGGCGATGCCTGCTTGCCGAATATCATGGTGGAAAATGGCCG
CTTTTCTGGATTCATCGACTGTGGCCGGCTGGGTGTGGCGGACCGCTATCAGGACATAGCGTTGGCTACC
CGTGATATTGCTGAAGAGCTTGGCGGCGAATGGGCTGACCGCTTCCTCGTGCTTTACGGTATCGCCGCTC
CCGATTCGCAGCGCATCGCCTTCTATCGCCTTCTTGACGAGTTCTTCTGATTCGAAATGACCGACCAAGC
GACGCCCAACCTGCCATCACGAGATTTCGATTCCACCGCCGCCTTCTATGAAAGGTTGGGCTTCGGAATC
GTTTTCCGGGACGCCGGCTGGATGATCCTCCAGCGCGGGGATCTCATGCTGGAGTTCTTCGCCCACCCCA
ACTTGTTTATTGCAGCTTATAATGGTTACAAATAAAGCAATAGCATCACAAATTTCACAAATAAAGCATT
TTTTTCACTGCATTCTAGTTGTGGTTTGTCCAAACTCATCAATGTATCTTATCATGTCTGTATTTAATTA
ACTAGAAGATGGGCGGGAGTCTTCTGGGCAGGCTTAAAGGCTAACCTGGTGTGTGGGCGTTGTCCTGCAG
GGGAATTGAACAGGTGTAAAATTGGAGGGACAAGACTTCCCACAGATTTTCGGTTTTGTCGGGAAGTTTT
TTAATAGGGGCAAATAAGGAAAATGGGAGGATAGGTAGTCATCTGGGGTTTTATGCAGCAAAACTACAGG
TTATTATTGCTTGTGATCCGCCTCGGAGTATTTTCCATCGAGGTAGATTAAAGACATGCTCACCCGAGTT
TTATACTCTCCTGCTTGAGATCCTTACTACAGTATGAAATTACAGTGTCGCGAGTTAGACTATGTAAGCA
GAATTTTAATCATTTTTAAAGAGCCCAGTACTTCATATCCATTTCTCCCGCTCCTTCTGCAGCCTTATCA
AAAGGTATTTTAGAACACTCATTTTAGCCCCATTTTCATTTATTATACTGGCTTATCCAACCCCTAGACA
GAGCATTGGCATTTTCCCTTTCCTGATCTTAGAAGTCTGATGACTCATGAAACCAGACAGATTAGTTACA
TACACCACAAATCGAGGCTGTAGCTGGGGCCTCAACACTGCAGTTCTTTTATAACTCCTTAGTACACTTT
TTGTTGATCCTTTGCCTTGATCCTTAATTTTCAGTGTCTATCACCTCTCCCGTCAGGTGGTGTTCCACAT
TTGGGCCTATTCTCAGTCCAGGGAGTTTTACAACAATAGATGTATTGAGAATCCAACCTAAAGCTTAACT
TTCCACTCCCATGAATGCCTCTCTCCTTTTTCTCCATTTATAAACTGAGCTATTAACCATTAATGGTTTC
CAGGTGGATGTCTCCTCCCCCAATATTACCTGATGTATCTTACATATTGCCAGGCTGATATTTTAAGACA
TTAAAAGGTATATTTCATTATTGAGCCACATGGTATTGATTACTGCTTACTAAAATTTTGTCATTGTACA
CATCTGTAAAAGGTGGTTCCTTTTGGAATGCAAAGTTCAGGTGTTTGTTGTCTTTCCTGACCTAAGGTCT
TGTGAGCTTGTATTTTTTCTATTTAAGCAGTGCTTTCTCTTGGACTGGCTTGACTCATGGCATTCTACAC
GTTATTGCTGGTCTAAATGTGATTTTGCCAAGCTTCTTCAGGACCTATAATTTTGCTTGACTTGTAGCCA
AACACAAGTAAAATGATTAAGCAACAAATGTATTTGTGAAGCTTGGTTTTTAGGTTGTTGTGTTGTGTGT
GCTTGTGCTCTATAATAATACTATCCAGGGGCTGGAGAGGTGGCTCGGAGTTCAAGAGCACAGACTGCTC
TTCCAGAAGTCCTGAGTTCAATTCCCAGCAACCACATGGTGGCTCACAACCATCTGTAATGGGATCTGAT
GCCCTCTTCTGGTGTGTCTGAAGACCACAAGTGTATTCACATTAAATAAATAAATCCTCCTTCTTCTTCT
TTTTTTTTTTTTTAAAGAGAATACTGTCTCCAGTAGAATTTACTGAAGTAATGAAATACTTTGTGTTTGT
TCCAATATGGTAGCCAATAATCAAATTACTCTTTAAGCACTGGAAATGTTACCAAGGAACTAATTTTTAT
TTGAAGTGTAACTGTGGACAGAGGAGCCATAACTGCAGACTTGTGGGATACAGAAGACCAATGCAGACTT
TAATGTCTTTTCTCTTACACTAAGCAATAAAGAAATAAAAATTGAACTTCTAGTATCCTATTTGTTTAAA
CTGCTAGCTTTACTTAACTTTTGTGCTTCATCTATACAAAGCTGAAAGCTAAGTCTGCAGCCATTACTAA
ACATGAAAGCAAGTAATGATAATTTTGGATTTCAAAAATGTAGGGCCAGAGTTTAGCCAGCCAGTGGTGG
TGCTTGCCTTTATGCCTTTAATCCCAGCACTCTGGAGGCAGAGACAGGCAGATCTCTGAGTTTGAGCCCA
GCCTGGTCTACACATCAAGTTCTATCTAGGATAGCCAGGAATACACACAGAAACCCTGTTGGGGAGGGGG
GCTCTGAGATTTCATAAAATTATAATTGAAGCATTCCCTAATGAGCCACTATGGATGTGGCTAAATCCGT
CTACCTTTCTGATGAGATTTGGGTATTATTTTTTCTGTCTCTGCTGTTGGTTGGGTCTTTTGACACTGTG
GGCTTTCTTTAAAGCCTCCTTCCTGCCATGTGGTCTCTTGTTTGCTACTAACTTCCCATGGCTTAAATGG
CATGGCTTTTTGCCTTCTAAGGGCAGCTGCTGAGATTTGCAGCCTGATTTCCAGGGTGGGGTTGGGAAAT
CTTTCAAACACTAAAATTGTCCTTTAATTTTTTTTTTAAAAAATGGGTTATATAATAAACCTCATAAAAT
AGTTATGAGGAGTGAGGTGGACTAATATTAAATGAGTCCCTCCCCTATAAAAGAGCTATTAAGGCTTTTT
GTCTTATACTTAACTTTTTTTTTAAATGTGGTATCTTTAGAACCAAGGGTCTTAGAGTTTTAGTATACAG
AAACTGTTGCATCGCTTAATCAGATTTTCTAGTTTCAAATCCAGAGAATCCAAATTCTTCACAGCCAAAG
TCAAATTAAGAATTTCTGACTTTTAATGTTAATTTGCTTACTGTGAATATAAAAATGATAGCTTTTCCTG
AGGCAGGGTCTCACTATGTATCTCTGCCTGATCTGCAACAAGATATGTAGACTAAAGTTCTGCCTGCTTT
TGTCTCCTGAATACTAAGGTTAAAATGTAGTAATACTTTTGGAACTTGCAGGTCAGATTCTTTTATAGGG
GACACACTAAGGGAGCTTGGGTGATAGTTGGTAAAATGTGTTTCAAGTGATGAAAACTTGAATTATTATC
ACCGCAACCTACTTTTTAAAAAAAAAAGCCAGGCCTGTTAGAGCATGCTTAAGGGATCCCTAGGACTTGC
TGAGCACACAAGAGTAGTTACTTGGCAGGCTCCTGGTGAGAGCATATTTCAAAAAACAAGGCAGACAACC
AAGAAACTACAGTTAAGGTTACCTGTCTTTAAACCATCTGCATATACACAGGGATATTAAAATATTCCAA
ATAATATTTCATTCAAGTTTTCCCCCATCAAATTGGGACATGGATTTCTCCGGTGAATAGGCAGAGTTGG
AAACTAAACAAATGTTGGTTTTGTGATTTGTGAAATTGTTTTCAAGTGATAGTTAAAGCCCATGAGATAC
AGAACAAAGCTGCTATTTCGAGGTCTCTTGGTTTATACTCAGAAGCACTTCTTTGGGTTTCCCTGCACTA
TCCTGATCATGTGCTAGGCCTACCTTAGGCTGATTGTTGTTCAAATAAACTTAAGTTTCCTGTCAGGTGA
TGTCATATGATTTCATATATCAAGGCAAAACATGTTATATATGTTAAACATTTGTACTTAATGTGAAAGT
TAGGTCTTTGTGGGTTTGATTTTTAATTTTCAAAACCTGAGCTAAATAAGTCATTTTTACATGTCTTACA
TTTGGTGGAATTGTATAATTGTGGTTTGCAGGCAAGACTCTCTGACCTAGTAACCCTACCTATAGAGCAC
TTTGCTGGGTCACAAGTCTAGGAGTCAAGCATTTCACCTTGAAGTTGAGACGTTTTGTTAGTGTATACTA
GTTTATATGTTGGAGGACATGTTTATCCAGAAGATATTCAGGACTATTTTTGACTGGGCTAAGGAATTGA
TTCTGATTAGCACTGTTAGTGAGCATTGAGTGGCCTTTAGGCTTGAATTGGAGTCACTTGTATATCTCAA
ATAATGCTGGCCTTTTTTAAAAAGCCCTTGTTCTTTATCACCCTGTTTTCTACATAATTTTTGTTCAAAG
AAATACTTGTTTGGATCTCCTTTTGACAACAATAGCATGTTTTCAAGCCATATTTTTTTTCCTTTTTTTT
TTTTTTTTTGGTTTTTCGAGACAGGGTTTCTCTGTATAGCCCTGGCTGTCCTGGAACTCACTTTGTAGAC
CAGGCTGGCCTCGAACTCAGAAATCCGCCTGCCTCTGCCTCCTGAGTGCCGGGATTAAAGGCGTGCACCA
CCACGCCTGGCTAAGTTGGATATTTTGTTATATAACTATAACCAATACTAACTCCACTGGGTGGATTTTT
AATTCAGTCAGTAGTCTTAAGTGGTCTTTATTGGCCCTTCATTAAAATCTACTGTTCACTCTAACAGAGG
CTGTTGGTACTAGTGGCACTTAAGCAACTTCCTACGGATATACTAGCAGATTAAGGGTCAGGGATAGAAA
CTAGTCTAGCGTTTTGTATACCTACCAGCTTTATACTACCTTGTTCTGATAGAAATATTTCAGGACATCT
AGCTTATCGATACCGTCGACGGTATCGATAAGCTTGATATCGAATTCTACCGGGTAGGGGAGGCGCTTTT
CCCAAGGCAGTCTGGAGCATGCGCTTTAGCAGCCCCGCTGGGCACTTGGCGCTACACAAGTGGCCTCTGG
CCTCGCACACATTCCACATCCACCGGTAGGCGCCAACCGGCTCCGTTCTTTGGTGGCCCCTTCGCGCCAC
CTTCTACTCCTCCCCTAGTCAGGAAGTTCCCCCCCGCCCCGCAGCTCGCGTCGTGCAGGACGTGACAAAT
GGAAGTAGCACGTCTCACTAGTCTCGTGCAGATGGACAGCACCGCTGAGCAATGGAAGCGGGTAGGCCTT
TGGGGCAGCGGCCAATAGCAGCTTTGCTCCTTCGCTTTCTGGGCTCAGAGGCTGGGAAGGGGTGGGTCCG
GGGGCGGGCTCAGGGGCGGGCTCAGGGGCGGGGCGGGCGCCCGAAGGTCCTCCGGAGGCCCGGCATTCTG
CACGCTTCAAAAGCGCACGTCTGCCGCGCTGTTCTCCTCTTCCTCATCTCCGGGCCTTTCGACCTGCAGG
TCCTCGCCATGGATCCTGATGATGTTGTTGATTCTTCTAAATCTTTTGTGATGGAAAACTTTTCTTCGTA
CCACGGGACTAAACCTGGTTATGTAGATTCCATTCAAAAAGGTATACAAAAGCCAAAATCTGGTACACAA
GGAAATTATGACGATGATTGGAAAGGGTTTTATAGTACCGACAATAAATACGACGCTGCGGGATACTCTG
TAGATAATGAAAACCCGCTCTCTGGAAAAGCTGGAGGCGTGGTCAAAGTGACGTATCCAGGACTGACGAA
GGTTCTCGCACTAAAAGTGGATAATGCCGAAACTATTAAGAAAGAGTTAGGTTTAAGTCTCACTGAACCG
TTGATGGAGCAAGTCGGAACGGAAGAGTTTATCAAAAGGTTCGGTGATGGTGCTTCGCGTGTAGTGCTCA
GCCTTCCCTTCGCTGAGGGGAGTTCTAGCGTTGAATATATTAATAACTGGGAACAGGCGAAAGCGTTAAG
CGTAGAACTTGAGATTAATTTTGAAACCCGTGGAAAACGTGGCCAAGATGCGATGTATGAGTATATGGCT
CAAGCCTGTGCAGGAAATCGTGTCAGGCGATCTCTTTGTGAAGGAACCTTACTTCTGTGGTGTGACATAA
TTGGACAAACTACCTACAGAGATTTAAAGCTCTAAGGTAAATATAAAATTTTTAAGTGTATAATGTGTTA
AACTACTGATTCTAATTGTTTGTGTATTTTAGATTCCAACCTATGGAACTGATGAATGGGAGCAGTGGTG
GAATGCAGATCCTAGAGCTCGCTGATCAGCCTCGACTGTGCCTTCTAGTTGCCAGCCATCTGTTGTTTGC
CCCTCCCCCGTGCCTTCCTTGACCCTGGAAGGTGCCACTCCCACTGTCCTTTCCTAATAAAATGAGGAAA
TTGCATCGCATTGTCTGAGTAGGTGTCATTCTATTCTGGGGGGTGGGGTGGGGCAGGACAGCAAGGGGGA
GGATTGGGAAGACAATAGCAGGCATGCTGGGGATGCGGTGGGCTCTATGGCTTCTGAGGCGGAAAGAACC
AGCTGGGGCTCGAGGGGGGGCCCGGTACCTGCCATTTCATTACCTCTTTCTCCGCACCCGACATAGATGG
TACCCAGCTTTTGTTCCCTTTAGTGAGGGTTAATTGCGCGCTTGGCGTAATCATGGTCATAGCTGTTTCC
TGTGTGAAATTGTTATCCGCTCACAATTCCACACAACATACGAGCCGGAAGCATAAAGTGTAAAGCCTGG
GGTGCCTAATGAGTGAGCTAACTCACATTAATTGCGTTGCGCTCACTGCCCGCTTTCCAGTCGGGAAACC
TGTCGTGCCAGCTGCATTAATGAATCGGCCAACGCGCGGGGAGAGGCGGTTTGCGTATTGGGCGCTCTTC
CGCTTCCTCGCTCACTGACTCGCTGCGCTCGGTCGTTCGGCTGCGGCGAGCGGTATCAGCTCACTCAAAG
GCGGTAATACGGTTATCCACAGAATCAGGGGATAACGCAGGAAAGAACATGTGAGCAAAAGGCCAGCAAA
AGGCCAGGAACCGTAAAAAGGCCGCGTTGCTGGCGTTTTTCCATAGGCTCCGCCCCCCTGACGAGCATCA
CAAAAATCGACGCTCAAGTCAGAGGTGGCGAAACCCGACAGGACTATAAAGATACCAGGCGTTTCCCCCT
GGAAGCTCCCTCGTGCGCTCTCCTGTTCCGACCCTGCCGCTTACCGGATACCTGTCCGCCTTTCTCCCTT
CGGGAAGCGTGGCGCTTTCTCATAGCTCACGCTGTAGGTATCTCAGTTCGGTGTAGGTCGTTCGCTCCAA
GCTGGGCTGTGTGCACGAACCCCCCGTTCAGCCCGACCGCTGCGCCTTATCCGGTAACTATCGTCTTGAG
TCCAACCCGGTAAGACACGACTTATCGCCACTGGCAGCAGCCACTGGTAACAGGATTAGCAGAGCGAGGT
ATGTAGGCGGTGCTACAGAGTTCTTGAAGTGGTGGCCTAACTACGGCTACACTAGAAGAACAGTATTTGG
TATCTGCGCTCTGCTGAAGCCAGTTACCTTCGGAAAAAGAGTTGGTAGCTCTTGATCCGGCAAACAAACC
ACCGCTGGTAGCGGTGGTTTTTTTGTTTGCAAGCAGCAGATTACGCGCAGAAAAAAAGGATCTCAAGAAG
ATCCTTTGATCTTTTCTACGGGGTCTGACGCTCAGTGGAACGAAAACTCACGTTAAGGGATTTTGGTCAT
GAGATTATCAAAAAGGATCTTCACCTAGATCCTTTTAAATTAAAAATGAAGTTTTAAATCAATCTAAAGT
ATATATGAGTAAACTTGGTCTGACAGTTACCAATGCTTAATCAGTGAGGCACCTATCTCAGCGATCTGTC
TATTTCGTTCATCCATAGTTGCCTGACTCCCCGTCGTGTAGATAACTACGATACGGGAGGGCTTACCATC
TGGCCCCAGTGCTGCAATGATACCGCGAGACCCACGCTCACCGGCTCCAGATTTATCAGCAATAAACCAG
CCAGCCGGAAGGGCCGAGCGCAGAAGTGGTCCTGCAACTTTATCCGCCTCCATCCAGTCTATTAATTGTT
GCCGGGAAGCTAGAGTAAGTAGTTCGCCAGTTAATAGTTTGCGCAACGTTGTTGCCATTGCTACAGGCAT
CGTGGTGTCACGCTCGTCGTTTGGTATGGCTTCATTCAGCTCCGGTTCCCAACGATCAAGGCGAGTTACA
TGATCCCCCATGTTGTGCAAAAAAGCGGTTAGCTCCTTCGGTCCTCCGATCGTTGTCAGAAGTAAGTTGG
CCGCAGTGTTATCACTCATGGTTATGGCAGCACTGCATAATTCTCTTACTGTCATGCCATCCGTAAGATG
CTTTTCTGTGACTGGTGAGTACTCAACCAAGTCATTCTGAGAATAGTGTATGCGGCGACCGAGTTGCTCT
TGCCCGGCGTCAATACGGGATAATACCGCGCCACATAGCAGAACTTTAAAAGTGCTCATCATTGGAAAAC
GTTCTTCGGGGCGAAAACTCTCAAGGATCTTACCGCTGTTGAGATCCAGTTCGATGTAACCCACTCGTGC
ACCCAACTGATCTTCAGCATCTTTTACTTTCACCAGCGTTTCTGGGTGAGCAAAAACAGGAAGGCAAAAT
GCCGCAAAAAAGGGAATAAGGGCGACACGGAAATGTTGAATACTCATACTCTTCCTTTTTCAATATTATT
GAAGCATTTATCAGGGTTATTGTCTCATGAGCGGATACATATTTGAATGTATTTAGAAAAATAAACAAAT
AGGGGTTCCGCGCACATTTCCCCGGAATGGCGAATGGAAATTGTAAGCGTTAATATTTTGTTAAAATTCG
CGTTAAATTTTTGTTAAATCAGCTCATTTTTTAACCAATAGGCCGAAATCGGCAAAATCCCTTATAAATC
AAAAGAATAGACCGAGATAGGGT
[37 nt withheld, positions 13184-13220]
AAAGAACGTGGACTCCAACGTCAAAGG
[49 nt withheld, positions 13248-13296]
T
[91 nt withheld, positions 13298-13388]
G
[120 nt withheld, positions 13390-13509]
ACGTCCCATTCGCCATTCAGGCTGCGCAACTGTTGGGAAGGGCGATCGGTGCGGGCCTCTTCGCTATTAC
GCCAGCTGGCGAAAGGGGGATGTGCTGCAAGGCGATTAAGTTGGGTAACGCCAGGGTTTTCCCAGTCACG
ACGTTGTAAAACGACGGCCAGTGAGCGCGCGTAATACGACTCACTATAGGGCGAATTGGAGCT
