>Addgene plasmid #24418 | pRosa26 R1-ccdB-R2 RexNeo PI-SceI | addgene partial sequence | sequence record 47268 | M13-pUC-rev
ATTCGCCAGCGCGCAATTAACCCTCACTAAAGGGAACAAAAGCTGGGTACCATCTATGTCGGGTGTGGAG
AAAGAGGTAATGAAATGGCAGGTACCGGGCCCCCCCTCGAGCCCCAGCTGGTTCTTTCCGCCTCAGAAGC
CATAGAGCCCACCGCATCCCCAGCATGCCTGCTATTGTCTTCCCAATCCTCCCCCTTGCTGTCCTGCCCC
ACCCCACCCCCCAGAATAGAATGACACCTACTCAGACAATGCGATGCAATTTCCTCATTTTATTAGGAAA
GGACAGTGGGAGTGGCACCTTCCAGGGTCAAGGAAGGCACGGGGGAGGGGCAAACAACAGATGGCTGGCA
ACTAGAAGGCACAGTCGAGGCTGATCAGCGAGCTCTAGGATCTGCATTCCACCACTGCTCCCATTCATCA
GTTCCATAGGTTGGAATCTAAAATACACAAACAATTAGAATCAGTAGTTTAACACATTATACACTTAAAA
ATTTTATATTTACCTTAGAGCTTTAAATCTCTGTAGGTAGTTTGTCCAATTATGTCACACCACAGAAGTA
AGGTTCCTTCACAAAGAGATCGCCTGACACGATTTCCTGCACAGGCTTGAGCCATATACTCATACATCGC
ATCTTGGCCACGTTTTCCACGGGTTTCAAAATTAATCTCAAGTTCTACGCTTAACGCTTTCGCCTGTTCC
CAGTTATTAATATATTCAACGCTAGAACTCCCCTCAGCGAAGGGAAGGCTGAGCACTACACGCGAAGCAC
CATCACCGAACCTTTTGATAAACTCTTCCGTTCCGACTTGCTCCATCAACGGTTCAGTGAGACTTAAACC
TAACTCTTTCTTAATAGTTTCG
