>Addgene plasmid #24418 | pRosa26 R1-ccdB-R2 RexNeo PI-SceI | addgene partial sequence | sequence record 47380 | CAT-F 5'-GTTTGTGATGGCTTCCATGTC-3'
AGTATGCGTATTTGCGCGCTGATTTTTGCGGTATAAGAATATATACTGATATGTATACCCGAAGTATGTC
AAAAAGAGGTATGCTATGAAGCAGCGTATTACAGTGACAGTTGACAGCGACAGCTATCAGTTGCTCAAGG
CATATATGATGTCAATATCTCCGGTCTGGTAAGCACAACCATGCAGAATGAAGCCCGTCGTCTGCGTGCC
GAACGCTGGAAAGCGGAAAATCAGGAAGGGATGGCTGAGGTCGCCCGGTTTATTGAAATGAACGGCTCTT
TTGCTGACGAGAACAGGGGCTGGTGAAATGCACTTTAAGGTTTACACCTATAAAAGAGAGAGCCGTTATC
GTCTGTTTGTGGATGTACAGAGTGATATTATTGACACGCCCGGGCGACGGATGGTGATCCCCCTGGCCAG
TGCACGTCTGCTGTCAGATAAAGTCTCCCGTGAACTTTACCCGGTGGTGCATATCGGGGATGAAAGCTGG
CGCATGATGACCACCGATATGGCCAGTGTGCCGGTCTCCGTTATCGGGGAAGAAGTGGCTGATCTCAGCC
ACCGCGAAAATGACATCAAAAACGCCATTAACCTGATGTTCTGGGGGAATATAAATGTCAGGCTCCCTTA
TACACAGCCAGTCTGCAGGTCGACCATAGTGACTGGATATGTTGTGTTTTACAGTATTATGTAGTCTGTT
TTTTATGCAGGATC
